Addgene plasmid #159680: R713-M85-303: CMV51p> Halotag-Hs.KRAS4a
Purpose: Mammalian protein expression of KRAS4a-Halotag fusion
Depositing lab: Dominic Esposito. Depositing organization: National Cancer Institute (NCI). Publication: Membrane interactions of the globular domain and the hypervariable region of KRAS4b define its unique diffusion behavior. Goswami D, Chen, Yang Y, Gudla PR, Columbus J, Worthy K, Rigby M, Wheeler M, Mukhopadhyay S, Powell K, Burgan W, Wall V, Esposito D, Simanshu DK, Lightstone FC, Nissley DV, McCormick F, Turbyville T. Elife. 2020 Jan 20;9. pii: 47654. doi: 10.7554/eLife.47654. PubMed 31958057.
Backbone
  Vector backbone: pDest-303
  Vector type: Mammalian Expression
Growth in bacteria
  Bacterial resistance: Ampicillin, 100 μg/mL
  Growth temperature: 37°C
  Growth strain: DH5alpha
  Copy number: High Copy
Gene/Insert
  Gene/Insert name: Halotag-Hs.KRAS4a
  Species: H. sapiens (human)
  Entrez Gene: KRAS (a.k.a. 'C-K-RAS, C-K-RAS, CFC2, K-RAS2A, K-RAS2B, K-RAS4A, K-RAS4B, K-Ras, K-Ras 2, KI-RAS, KRAS1, KRAS2, NS, NS3, OES, RALD, RASK2, c-Ki-ras, c-Ki-ras2)
  Tag / fusion protein: Halotag (N terminal on insert)
  Cloning method: Gateway Cloning
Terms and licenses: Academic/Nonprofit Terms; Industry Terms: Not Available to Industry
How to cite: R713-M85-303: CMV51p> Halotag-Hs.KRAS4a was a gift from Dominic Esposito (Addgene plasmid # 159680 ; http://n2t.net/addgene:159680 ; RRID:Addgene_159680)
