[The description below was written by a language model from this plasmid's Addgene catalogue record and pLannotate feature annotations shown in this document.]
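Description:
R713-M85-303: CMV51p> Halotag-Hs.KRAS4a is a mammalian expression plasmid of about 8.9 kb, built by Gateway recombination into the pDest-303 destination backbone. In E. coli it replicates from a high-copy ColE1/pUC-type origin and is selected with ampicillin through the bla gene and its native promoter. An f1 origin and remnants of lac regulatory sequence are also present. For mammalian cells, the backbone carries an SV40 early promoter driving the neo (nptII) gene with an SV40 polyadenylation signal, a cassette conventionally used for G418 selection of stable transfectants. It also carries the Epstein-Barr virus oriP element, which can support episomal maintenance in cells that supply EBNA1. No EBNA1 gene is annotated on this plasmid.

The expression cassette is assembled from separate Gateway modules, as shown by the attB4, attB5 and attL1/attL2-derived scars between its parts. A human cytomegalovirus immediate-early enhancer and promoter (the "CMV51p" module) drives a single open reading frame. This frame starts with HaloTag, a modified bacterial dehalogenase that bonds covalently to chloroalkane ligands. A TEV protease recognition site follows, and then the human KRAS coding sequence, which the record identifies as the KRAS4a splice isoform. Transcription terminates at a bovine growth hormone polyadenylation signal. Placing the tag at the N terminus leaves the C-terminal end of KRAS free, the region that normally undergoes lipid modification and directs membrane association.

The stated purpose is mammalian expression of the HaloTag–KRAS4a fusion. The associated publication examines membrane interactions and diffusion behaviour of KRAS, which fits with labelling the fusion with fluorescent HaloTag ligands for live-cell imaging, though the record does not detail specific applications.
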