Features (pLannotate 1.2.2; 26 found; start..end, strand, type, name):
    204..1993    -  rep_origin     oriP: Epstein-Barr virus oriP replication origin (Yates et al., 2000)
   2014..2066    -  misc_feature   bom (fragment): basis of mobility region from pBR322
   2199..2219    +  protein_bind   attB4: mutant version of attB; core recombination site for the Gateway® BP reaction BP Clonase™
   2230..2533    +  enhancer       CMV enhancer: human cytomegalovirus immediate early enhancer
   2535..2734    +  promoter       CMV promoter: human cytomegalovirus (CMV) immediate early promoter
   2805..2823    -  protein_bind   attB5 (fragment): mutant version of attB; core recombination site for the Gateway® BP reaction BP Clonase™
   2829..3719    +  CDS            HaloTag®: modified bacterial dehalogenase that forms covalent bonds with chloroalkane derivatives
   3732..3752    +  CDS            TEV site: tobacco etch virus (TEV) protease recognition and cleavage site
   3769..3786    +  protein_bind   attL1 (fragment): mutant version of attL; recombination site for the Gateway® LR reaction LR Clonase™
   3795..4361    +  CDS            KRAS (sequence withheld): RASK_HUMAN - Also known as KRAS2, RASK2. Experimental evidence at protein level: Swiss-Prot protein existence level 1. Ras proteins bind GDP/GTP and possess intrinsic GTPase activity (PubMed:20949621). Plays an important role in the regulation of cell proliferation (PubMed:23698361, PubMed:22711838). Plays a role in promoting oncogenic events by inducing transcriptional silencing of tumor suppressor genes (TSGs) in colorectal cancer (CRC) cells in a ZNF304-dependent manner (PubMed:24623306). From Homo sapiens (Human).
   4369..4386    -  protein_bind   attL2 (fragment): mutant version of attL; recombination site for the Gateway® LR reaction LR Clonase™
   4449..4467    -  promoter       SP6 promoter: promoter for bacteriophage SP6 RNA polymerase
   4493..4717    +  polyA_signal   bGH poly(A) signal: bovine growth hormone polyadenylation signal
   4721..4742    +  promoter       SV40 promoter (fragment): SV40 enhancer and early promoter
   4763..5191    +  rep_origin     f1 ori (sequence partly withheld): f1 bacteriophage origin of replication; arrow indicates direction of (+) strand synthesis
   5205..5534    +  promoter       SV40 promoter: SV40 enhancer and early promoter
   5601..6392    +  CDS            neo: KKA2_KLEPN - Also known as kan, nptII. Experimental evidence at protein level: Swiss-Prot protein existence level 1. Resistance to kanamycin, neomycin, paromomycin, ribostamycin, butirosin and gentamicin B. From Klebsiella pneumoniae.
   6416..6574    +  CDS            ble (fragment): BLE_KLEPN - Experimental evidence at protein level: Swiss-Prot protein existence level 1. Binding protein with a strong affinity to the bleomycin family of antibiotics. Binds to CL990; an antimitotic-antibiotic compound. From Klebsiella pneumoniae.
   6569..6690    +  polyA_signal   SV40 poly(A) signal: SV40 polyadenylation signal
   6763..6779    -  protein_bind   lac operator: The lac repressor binds to the lac operator to inhibit transcription in E. coli. This inhibition can be relieved by adding lactose or isopropyl-β-D-thiogalactopyranoside (IPTG). lac repressor encoded by lacI
   6787..6817    -  promoter       lac promoter: promoter for the E. coli lac operon
   6832..6853    -  protein_bind   CAP binding site: CAP binding activates transcription in the presence of cAMP. E. coli catabolite activator protein
   6866..6958    -  CDS            lacI (fragment): lac repressor; lacI; The lac repressor binds to the lac operator to inhibit transcription in E. coli. This inhibition can be relieved by adding lactose or isopropyl-β-D-thiogalactopyranoside (IPTG).
   7141..7729    -  rep_origin     ori: high-copy-number ColE1/pMB1/pBR322/pUC origin of replication
   7900..8760    -  CDS            AmpR: β-lactamase; bla; confers resistance to ampicillin, carbenicillin, and related antibiotics
   8761..8865    -  promoter       AmpR promoter: bla
>Addgene plasmid #159680 | R713-M85-303: CMV51p> Halotag-Hs.KRAS4a | addgene full sequence | sequence record 313751 | Addgene NGS Result
GACGGATCGGGAGATCCGCCTTTATGTGTAACTCTTGGCTGAAGCTCTTACACCAATGCTGGGGGACATG
TACCTCCCAGGGGCCCAGGAAGACTACGGGAGGCTACACCAACGTCAATCAGAGGGGCCTGTGTAGCTAC
CGATAAGCGGACCCTCAAGAGGGCATTAGCAATAGTGTTTATAAGGCCCCCTTGTTAACCCTAAACGGGT
AGCATATGCTTCCCGGGTAGTAGTATATACTATCCAGACTAACCCTAATTCAATAGCATATGTTACCCAA
CGGGAAGCATATGCTATCGAATTAGGGTTAGTAAAAGGGTCCTAAGGAACAGCGATATCTCCCACCCCAT
GAGCTGTCACGGTTTTATTTACATGGGGTCAGGATTCCACGAGGGTAGTGAACCATTTTAGTCACAAGGG
CAGTGGCTGAAGATCAAGGAGCGGGCAGTGAACTCTCCTGAATCTTCGCCTGCTTCTTCATTCTCCTTCG
TTTAGCTAATAGAATAACTGCTGAGTTGTGAACAGTAAGGTGTATGTGAGGTGCTCGAAAACAAGGTTTC
AGGTGACGCCCCCAGAATAAAATTTGGACGGGGGGTTCAGTGGTGGCATTGTGCTATGACACCAATATAA
CCCTCACAAACCCCTTGGGCAATAAATACTAGTGTAGGAATGAAACATTCTGAATATCTTTAACAATAGA
AATCCATGGGGTGGGGACAAGCCGTAAAGACTGGATGTCCATCTCACACGAATTTATGGCTATGGGCAAC
ACATAATCCTAGTGCAATATGATACTGGGGTTATTAAGATGTGTCCCAGGCAGGGACCAAGACAGGTGAA
CCATGTTGTTACACTCTATTTGTAACAAGGGGAAAGAGAGTGGACGCCGACAGCAGCGGACTCCACTGGT
TGTCTCTAACACCCCCGAAAATTAAACGGGGCTCCACGCCAATGGGGCCCATAAACAAAGACAAGTGGCC
ACTCTTTTTTTTGAAATTGTGGAGTGGGGGCACGCGTCAGCCCCCACACGCCGCCCTGCGGTTTTGGACT
GTAAAATAAGGGTGTAATAACTTGGCTGATTGTAACCCCGCTAACCACTGCGGTCAAACCACTTGCCCAC
AAAACCACTAATGGCACCCCGGGGAATACCTGCATAAGTAGGTGGGCGGGCCAAGATAGGGGCGCGATTG
CTGCGATCTGGAGGACAAATTACACACACTTGCGCCTGAGCGCCAAGCACAGGGTTGTTGGTCCTCATAT
TCACGAGGTCGCTGAGAGCACGGTGGGCTAATGTTGCCATGGGTAGCATATACTACCCAAATATCTGGAT
AGCATATGCTATCCTAATCTATATCTGGGTAGCATAGGCTATCCTAATCTATATCTGGGTAGCATATGCT
ATCCTAATCTATATCTGGGTAGTATATGCTATCCTAATTTATATCTGGGTAGCATAGGCTATCCTAATCT
ATATCTGGGTAGCATATGCTATCCTAATCTATATCTGGGTAGTATATGCTATCCTAATCTGTATCCGGGT
AGCATATGCTATCCTAATAGAGATTAGGGTAGTATATGCTATCCTAATTTATATCTGGGTAGCATATACT
ACCCAAATATCTGGATAGCATATGCTATCCTAATCTATATCTGGGTAGCATATGCTATCCTAATCTATAT
CTGGGTAGCATAGGCTATCCTAATCTATATCTGGGTAGCATATGCTATCCTAATCTATATCTGGGTAGTA
TATGCTATCCTAATTTATATCTGGGTAGCATAGGCTATCCTAATCTATATCTGGGTAGCATATGCTATCC
TAATCTATATCTGGGTAGTATATGCTATCCTAATCTGTATCCGGGTAGCATATGCTATCCTCATGCATAT
ACAGTCAGCATATGATACCCAGTAGTAGAGTGGGAGTGCTATCCTTTGCATATGCCGCCACCTCCCAAGG
GGGCGTGAATTTTCGCTGCTTGTCCTTTTCCTGCTGGGGATCTCCCGATCCCCTATGGTGCACTCTCAGT
ACAATCTGCTCTGATGCCGCATAGTTAAGCCAGTATCTGCTCCCTGCTTGTGTGTTGGAGGTCGCTGAGT
AGTGCGCGAGCAAAATTTAAGCTACAACAAGGCAAGGCTTGACCGACAATTGCATGAAGAATCTGCTTAG
GGTTAGGCGTTTTGCGCTGCTTCGATCACAACTTTGTATAGAAAAGTTGGCCCTGCAGGCGTTACATAAC
TTACGGTAAATGGCCCGCCTGGCTGACCGCCCAACGACCCCCGCCCATTGACGTCAATAATGACGTATGT
TCCCATAGTAACGCCAATAGGGACTTTCCATTGACGTCAATGGGTGGAGTATTTACGGTAAACTGCCCAC
TTGGCAGTACATCAAGTGTATCATATGCCAAGTCCGCCCCCTATTGACGTCAATGACGGTAAATGGCCCG
CCTGGCATTATGCCCAGTACATGACCTTACGGGACTTTCCTACTTGGCAGTACATCTACGTATTAGTCAT
CGCTATTACCATGGTGATGCGGTTTTGGCAGTACACCAATGGGCGTGGATAGCGGTTTGACTCACGGGGA
TTTCCAAGTCTCCACCCCATTGACGTCAATGGGAGTTTGTTTTGGCACCAAAATCAACGGGACTTTCCAA
AATGTCGTAATAACCCCGCCCCGTTGACGCAAATGGGCGGTAGGCGTGTACGGTGGGAGGTCTATATAAG
CAGAGCTCGTTTAGTGAACCGTCAGATCGCCTGGAGACGCCATCCACGCTGTTTTGACCTCCATAGAAGA
CAGCCAACTTTTGTATACAAAGTGGACCATGGCAGAAATCGGTACTGGCTTTCCATTCGACCCCCATTAT
GTGGAAGTCCTGGGCGAGCGCATGCACTACGTCGATGTTGGTCCGCGCGATGGCACCCCTGTGCTGTTCC
TGCACGGTAACCCGACCTCCTCCTACGTGTGGCGCAACATCATCCCGCATGTTGCACCGACCCATCGCTG
CATTGCTCCAGACCTGATCGGTATGGGCAAATCCGACAAACCAGACCTGGGTTATTTCTTCGACGACCAC
GTCCGCTTCATGGATGCCTTCATCGAAGCCCTGGGTCTGGAAGAGGTCGTCCTGGTCATTCACGACTGGG
GCTCCGCTCTGGGTTTCCACTGGGCCAAGCGCAATCCAGAGCGCGTCAAAGGTATTGCATTTATGGAGTT
CATCCGCCCTATCCCGACCTGGGACGAATGGCCAGAATTTGCCCGCGAGACCTTCCAGGCCTTCCGCACC
ACCGACGTCGGCCGCAAGCTGATCATCGATCAGAACGTTTTTATCGAGGGTACGCTGCCGATGGGTGTCG
TCCGCCCGCTGACTGAAGTCGAGATGGACCATTACCGCGAGCCGTTCCTGAATCCTGTTGACCGCGAGCC
ACTGTGGCGCTTCCCAAACGAGCTGCCAATCGCCGGTGAGCCAGCGAACATCGTCGCGCTGGTCGAAGAA
TACATGGACTGGCTGCACCAGTCCCCTGTCCCGAAGCTGCTGTTCTGGGGCACCCCAGGCGTTCTGATCC
CACCGGCCGAAGCCGCTCGCCTGGCCAAAAGCCTGCCTAACTGCAAGGCTGTGGACATCGGCCCGGGTCT
GAATCTGCTGCAAGAAGACAACCCGGACCTGATCGGCAGCGAGATCGCGCGCTGGCTGTCGACGCTCGAG
ATTTCCGGCGAGCCAACCACTGAGGATCTGTACTTTCAGAGCGATAACGCGATCGCCACAACTTTGTACA
AAAAAGTTGGCACC
[567 nt withheld, positions 3795-4361]
TAATCAACTTTCTTGTACAAAGTTGTGAAATTCTGCAGATATCCATCACACTGGCGGCCGCTCGAGCATG
CATCTAGAGGGCCCTATTCTATAGTGTCACCTAAATGCTAGAGCTCGCTGATCAGCCTCGACTGTGCCTT
CTAGTTGCCAGCCATCTGTTGTTTGCCCCTCCCCCGTGCCTTCCTTGACCCTGGAAGGTGCCACTCCCAC
TGTCCTTTCCTAATAAAATGAGGAAATTGCATCGCATTGTCTGAGTAGGTGTCATTCTATTCTGGGGGGT
GGGGTGGGGCAGGACAGCAAGGGGGAGGATTGGGAAGACAATAGCAGGCATGCTGGGGATGCGGTGGGCT
CTATGGCTTCTGAGGCGGAAAGAACCAGCTGGGGCTCTAGGGGGTATCCCC
[124 nt withheld, positions 4763-4886]
C
[91 nt withheld, positions 4888-4978]
A
[49 nt withheld, positions 4980-5028]
CCTTTGACGTTGGAGTCCACGTTCTTT
[37 nt withheld, positions 5056-5092]
ACCCTATCTCGGTCTATTCTTTTGATTTATAAGGGATTTTGCCGATTTCGGCCTATTGGTTAAAAAATGA
GCTGATTTAACAAAAATTTAACGCGAATTAATTCTGTGGAATGTGTGTCAGTTAGGGTGTGGAAAGTCCC
CAGGCTCCCCAGCAGGCAGAAGTATGCAAAGCATGCATCTCAATTAGTCAGCAACCAGGTGTGGAAAGTC
CCTAGGCTCCCCAGCAGGCAGAAGTATGCAAAGCATGCATCTCAATTAGTCAGCAACCATAGTCCCGCCC
CTAACTCCGCCCATCCCGCCCCTAACTCCGCCCAGTTCCGCCCATTCTCCGCCCCATGGCTGACTAATTT
TTTTTATTTATGCAGAGGCCGAGGCCGCCTCTGCCTCTGAGCTATTCCAGAAGTAGTGAGGAGGCTTTTT
TGGAGGCCTAGGCTTTTGCAAAAAGCTCCCGGGAGCTTGTATATCCATTTTCGGATCTGATCAAGAGACA
GGATGAGGATCGTTTCGCATGATTGAACAAGATGGATTGCACGCAGGTTCTCCGGCCGCTTGGGTGGAGA
GGCTATTCGGCTATGACTGGGCACAACAGACAATCGGCTGCTCTGATGCCGCCGTGTTCCGGCTGTCAGC
GCAGGGGCGCCCGGTTCTTTTTGTCAAGACCGACCTGTCCGGTGCCCTGAATGAACTGCAGGACGAGGCA
GCGCGGCTATCGTGGCTGGCCACGACGGGCGTTCCTTGCGCAGCTGTGCTCGACGTTGTCACTGAAGCGG
GAAGGGACTGGCTGCTATTGGGCGAAGTGCCGGGGCAGGATCTCCTGTCATCTCACCTTGCTCCTGCCGA
GAAAGTATCCATCATGGCTGATGCAATGCGGCGGCTGCATACGCTTGATCCGGCTACCTGCCCATTCGAC
CACCAAGCGAAACATCGCATCGAGCGAGCACGTACTCGGATGGAAGCCGGTCTTGTCGATCAGGATGATC
TGGACGAAGAGCATCAGGGGCTCGCGCCAGCCGAACTGTTCGCCAGGCTCAAGGCGCGCATGCCCGACGG
CGAGGATCTCGTCGTGACCCATGGCGATGCCTGCTTGCCGAATATCATGGTGGAAAATGGCCGCTTTTCT
GGATTCATCGACTGTGGCCGGCTGGGTGTGGCGGACCGCTATCAGGACATAGCGTTGGCTACCCGTGATA
TTGCTGAAGAGCTTGGCGGCGAATGGGCTGACCGCTTCCTCGTGCTTTACGGTATCGCCGCTCCCGATTC
GCAGCGCATCGCCTTCTATCGCCTTCTTGACGAGTTCTTCTGAGCGGGACTCTGGGGTTCGAAATGACCG
ACCAAGCGACGCCCAACCTGCCATCACGAGATTTCGATTCCACCGCCGCCTTCTATGAAAGGTTGGGCTT
CGGAATCGTTTTCCGGGACGCCGGCTGGATGATCCTCCAGCGCGGGGATCTCATGCTGGAGTTCTTCGCC
CACCCCAACTTGTTTATTGCAGCTTATAATGGTTACAAATAAAGCAATAGCATCACAAATTTCACAAATA
AAGCATTTTTTTCACTGCATTCTAGTTGTGGTTTGTCCAAACTCATCAATGTATCTTATCATGTCTGTAT
ACCGTCGACCTCTAGCTAGAGCTTGGCGTAATCATGGTCATAGCTGTTTCCTGTGTGAAATTGTTATCCG
CTCACAATTCCACACAACATACGAGCCGGAAGCATAAAGTGTAAAGCCTGGGGTGCCTAATGAGTGAGCT
AACTCACATTAATTGCGTTGCGCTCACTGCCCGCTTTCCAGTCGGGAAACCTGTCGTGCCAGCTGCATTA
ATGAATCGGCCAACGCGCGGGGAGAGGCGGTTTGCGTATTGGGCGCTCTTCCGCTTCCTCGCTCACTGAC
TCGCTGCGCTCGGTCGTTCGGCTGCGGCGAGCGGTATCAGCTCACTCAAAGGCGGTAATACGGTTATCCA
CAGAATCAGGGGATAACGCAGGAAAGAACATGTGAGCAAAAGGCCAGCAAAAGGCCAGGAACCGTAAAAA
GGCCGCGTTGCTGGCGTTTTTCCATAGGCTCCGCCCCCCTGACGAGCATCACAAAAATCGACGCTCAAGT
CAGAGGTGGCGAAACCCGACAGGACTATAAAGATACCAGGCGTTTCCCCCTGGAAGCTCCCTCGTGCGCT
CTCCTGTTCCGACCCTGCCGCTTACCGGATACCTGTCCGCCTTTCTCCCTTCGGGAAGCGTGGCGCTTTC
TCATAGCTCACGCTGTAGGTATCTCAGTTCGGTGTAGGTCGTTCGCTCCAAGCTGGGCTGTGTGCACGAA
CCCCCCGTTCAGCCCGACCGCTGCGCCTTATCCGGTAACTATCGTCTTGAGTCCAACCCGGTAAGACACG
ACTTATCGCCACTGGCAGCAGCCACTGGTAACAGGATTAGCAGAGCGAGGTATGTAGGCGGTGCTACAGA
GTTCTTGAAGTGGTGGCCTAACTACGGCTACACTAGAAGAACAGTATTTGGTATCTGCGCTCTGCTGAAG
CCAGTTACCTTCGGAAAAAGAGTTGGTAGCTCTTGATCCGGCAAACAAACCACCGCTGGTAGCGGTGGTT
TTTTTGTTTGCAAGCAGCAGATTACGCGCAGAAAAAAAGGATCTCAAGAAGATCCTTTGATCTTTTCTAC
GGGGTCTGACGCTCAGTGGAACGAAAACTCACGTTAAGGGATTTTGGTCATGAGATTATCAAAAAGGATC
TTCACCTAGATCCTTTTAAATTAAAAATGAAGTTTTAAATCAATCTAAAGTATATATGAGTAAACTTGGT
CTGACAGTTACCAATGCTTAATCAGTGAGGCACCTATCTCAGCGATCTGTCTATTTCGTTCATCCATAGT
TGCCTGACTCCCCGTCGTGTAGATAACTACGATACGGGAGGGCTTACCATCTGGCCCCAGTGCTGCAATG
ATACCGCGAGACCCACGCTCACCGGCTCCAGATTTATCAGCAATAAACCAGCCAGCCGGAAGGGCCGAGC
GCAGAAGTGGTCCTGCAACTTTATCCGCCTCCATCCAGTCTATTAATTGTTGCCGGGAAGCTAGAGTAAG
TAGTTCGCCAGTTAATAGTTTGCGCAACGTTGTTGCCATTGCTACAGGCATCGTGGTGTCACGCTCGTCG
TTTGGTATGGCTTCATTCAGCTCCGGTTCCCAACGATCAAGGCGAGTTACATGATCCCCCATGTTGTGCA
AAAAAGCGGTTAGCTCCTTCGGTCCTCCGATCGTTGTCAGAAGTAAGTTGGCCGCAGTGTTATCACTCAT
GGTTATGGCAGCACTGCATAATTCTCTTACTGTCATGCCATCCGTAAGATGCTTTTCTGTGACTGGTGAG
TACTCAACCAAGTCATTCTGAGAATAGTGTATGCGGCGACCGAGTTGCTCTTGCCCGGCGTCAATACGGG
ATAATACCGCGCCACATAGCAGAACTTTAAAAGTGCTCATCATTGGAAAACGTTCTTCGGGGCGAAAACT
CTCAAGGATCTTACCGCTGTTGAGATCCAGTTCGATGTAACCCACTCGTGCACCCAACTGATCTTCAGCA
TCTTTTACTTTCACCAGCGTTTCTGGGTGAGCAAAAACAGGAAGGCAAAATGCCGCAAAAAAGGGAATAA
GGGCGACACGGAAATGTTGAATACTCATACTCTTCCTTTTTCAATATTATTGAAGCATTTATCAGGGTTA
TTGTCTCATGAGCGGATACATATTTGAATGTATTTAGAAAAATAAACAAATAGGGGTTCCGCGCACATTT
CCCCGAAAAGTGCCACCTGACGTC
